Addgene plasmid #126686: pHAGE-EF1aL-eGFP-W
Purpose: Constitutive, ubiquitous GFP expression.
Depositing lab: Darrell Kotton. Depositing organization: Boston University Medical Campus. Publication: Derivation of self-renewing lung alveolar epithelial type II cells from human pluripotent stem cells. Jacob A, Vedaie M, Roberts DA, Thomas DC, Villacorta-Martin C, Alysandratos KD, Hawkins F, Kotton DN. Nat Protoc. 2019 Dec;14(12):3303-3332. doi: 10.1038/s41596-019-0220-0. Epub 2019 Nov 15. PubMed 31732721.
Backbone
  Vector backbone: pHAGE
  Backbone manufacturer: Derived in Kotton lab
  Backbone size w/o insert (bp): 6978
  Vector type: Lentiviral
Growth in bacteria
  Bacterial resistance: Ampicillin, 100 μg/mL
  Growth temperature: 37°C
  Growth strain: NEB Stable
  Copy number: High Copy
Gene/Insert
  Gene/Insert name: eGFP
  Species: A. Victoria (Jellyfish), Human promoter
  Insert size (bp): 720
  Promoter: EF1aL
  Cloning method: Restriction Enzyme; 5′ cloning site NotI (not destroyed); 3′ cloning site BamHI (not destroyed)
Terms and licenses: Academic/Nonprofit Terms; Industry Terms: Not Available to Industry
How to cite: pHAGE-EF1aL-eGFP-W was a gift from Darrell Kotton (Addgene plasmid # 126686 ; http://n2t.net/addgene:126686 ; RRID:Addgene_126686)
