[The description below was written by a language model from this plasmid's Addgene catalogue record and pLannotate feature annotations shown in this document.]
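Description:
pHAGE-EF1aL-eGFP-W is an HIV-1-derived lentiviral transfer vector built on the pHAGE backbone and designed for constitutive, ubiquitous expression of enhanced GFP in mammalian cells. It is maintained in E. coli as a high-copy plasmid through a ColE1/pUC-type origin and selected with ampicillin via the β-lactamase gene. The sequenced record is about 7.7 kb, consistent with the stated backbone and a 720 bp insert. The backbone also carries short annotated remnants (lacI fragments, CAP site, lac promoter and operator, and partial SV40 origin and poly(A) sequences) that appear to be cloning-vector leftovers rather than functional parts of the payload.

The viral portion runs from a truncated 5' LTR through the Ψ packaging signal with an adjoining gag fragment, the Rev response element for Rev-dependent nuclear export of the genomic RNA, and the cPPT/CTS, which aids nuclear import and transduction efficiency. Downstream, the roughly 1.2 kb human EF-1α promoter (the "long" EF1aL form named in the record) drives mammalian codon-optimized EGFP, cloned between retained NotI and BamHI sites. A WPRE follows to enhance transcript stability and expression, and is presumably the "W" in the name. The cassette ends in a ΔU3 self-inactivating 3' LTR, so the integrated provirus lacks LTR promoter activity and expression depends on the internal EF-1α promoter. Small nef and rev fragments are residual HIV-1 sequence. Producing virus requires packaging and envelope functions supplied in trans, and there is no mammalian drug-selection marker, so transduced cells are identified by fluorescence. The vector was deposited in connection with work on deriving lung alveolar epithelial type II cells from human pluripotent stem cells, where it would serve as a stable GFP-labelling or transduction-control construct.
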