Features (pLannotate 1.2.2; 22 found; start..end, strand, type, name):
    377..634     +  LTR            5' LTR (truncated): truncated 5' long terminal repeat (LTR) from HIV-1
    681..806     +  misc_feature   HIV-1 Ψ: packaging signal of human immunodeficiency virus type 1
    790..1128    +  CDS            HIV-1 gag (fragment): gag protein from human immunodeficiency virus 1; gag
   1303..1536    +  misc_feature   RRE: The Rev response element (RRE) of HIV-1 allows for Rev-dependent mRNA export from the nucleus to the cytoplasm.
   1913..2013    +  CDS            Rev (fragment): human immunodeficiency virus 1 (HIV-1) Rev protein; rev; enhances nuclear export of unspliced and incompletely spliced viral mRNAs
   2058..2175    +  misc_feature   cPPT/CTS: central polypurine tract and central termination sequence of HIV-1
   2223..3401    +  promoter       EF-1α promoter: strong constitutive promoter for human elongation factor EF-1α
   3412..4131    +  CDS            EGFP: the original enhanced GFP (Yang et al., 1996) mammalian codon-optimized
   4139..4727    +  misc_feature   WPRE: woodchuck hepatitis virus posttranscriptional regulatory element
   4735..4800    +  CDS            nef (fragment): NEF_HV1Z2 - Experimental evidence at protein level: Swiss-Prot protein existence level 1. Extracellular Nef protein targets CD4(+) T-lymphocytes for apoptosis by interacting with CXCR4 surface receptors. From Human immunodeficiency virus type 1 group M subtype D (isolate Z2/CDC-Z34) (HIV-1).
   4802..5035    +  LTR            3' LTR (ΔU3): self-inactivating 3' long terminal repeat (LTR) from HIV-1
   5240..5344    +  promoter       AmpR promoter: bla
   5345..6205    +  CDS            AmpR: β-lactamase; bla; confers resistance to ampicillin, carbenicillin, and related antibiotics
   6376..6964    +  rep_origin     ori: high-copy-number ColE1/pMB1/pBR322/pUC origin of replication
   7147..7201    +  CDS            lacI (fragment): lac repressor; lacI; The lac repressor binds to the lac operator to inhibit transcription in E. coli. This inhibition can be relieved by adding lactose or isopropyl-β-D-thiogalactopyranoside (IPTG).
   7207..7300    +  rep_origin     SV40 ori (fragment): SV40 origin of replication
   7325..7362    +  CDS            lacI (fragment): lac repressor; lacI; The lac repressor binds to the lac operator to inhibit transcription in E. coli. This inhibition can be relieved by adding lactose or isopropyl-β-D-thiogalactopyranoside (IPTG).
   7375..7396    +  protein_bind   CAP binding site: CAP binding activates transcription in the presence of cAMP. E. coli catabolite activator protein
   7411..7441    +  promoter       lac promoter: promoter for the E. coli lac operon
   7449..7465    +  protein_bind   lac operator: The lac repressor binds to the lac operator to inhibit transcription in E. coli. This inhibition can be relieved by adding lactose or isopropyl-β-D-thiogalactopyranoside (IPTG). lac repressor encoded by lacI
   7499..7582    +  polyA_signal   SV40 poly(A) signal (fragment): SV40 polyadenylation signal
   7749..329     +  CDS            nef (fragment) (across the origin): NEF_HV1BR - Experimental evidence at protein level: Swiss-Prot protein existence level 1. Extracellular Nef protein targets CD4(+) T-lymphocytes for apoptosis by interacting with CXCR4 surface receptors (PubMed:14990729). From Human immunodeficiency virus type 1 group M subtype B (isolate BRU/LAI) (HIV-1).
>Addgene plasmid #126686 | pHAGE-EF1aL-eGFP-W | addgene full sequence | sequence record 245707 | Addgene NGS Result
TGGAAGGGCTAATTCACTCCCAAAGAAGACAAGATATCCTTGATCTGTGGATCTACCACACACAAGGCTA
CTTCCCTGATTAGCAGAACTACACACCAGGGCCAGGGGTCAGATATCCACTGACCTTTGGATGGTGCTAC
AAGCTAGTACCAGTTGAGCCAGATAAGGTAGAAGAGGCCAATAAAGGAGAGAACACCAGCTTGTTACACC
CTGTGAGCCTGCATGGGATGGATGACCCGGAGAGAGAAGTGTTAGAGTGGAGGTTTGACAGCCGCCTAGC
ATTTCATCACGTGGCCCGAGAGCTGCATCCGGAGTACTTCAAGAACTGCTGATATCGAGCTTGCTACAAG
GGACTTTCCGCTGGGGACTTTCCAGGGAGGCGTGGCCTGGGCGGGACTGGGGAGTGGCGAGCCCTCAGAT
CCTGCATATAAGCAGCTGCTTTTTGCCTGTACTGGGTCTCTCTGGTTAGACCAGATCTGAGCCTGGGAGC
TCTCTGGCTAACTAGGGAACCCACTGCTTAAGCCTCAATAAAGCTTGCCTTGAGTGCTTCAAGTAGTGTG
TGCCCGTCTGTTGTGTGACTCTGGTAACTAGAGATCCCTCAGACCCTTTTAGTCAGTGTGGAAAATCTCT
AGCAGTGGCGCCCGAACAGGGACTTGAAAGCGAAAGGGAAACCAGAGGAGCTCTCTCGACGCAGGACTCG
GCTTGCTGAAGCGCGCACGGCAAGAGGCGAGGGGCGGCGACTGGTGAGTACGCCAAAAATTTTGACTAGC
GGAGGCTAGAAGGAGAGAGATGGGTGCGAGAGCGTCAGTATTAAGCGGGGGAGAATTAGATCGCGATGGG
AAAAAATTCGGTTAAGGCCAGGGGGAAAGAAAAAATATAAATTAAAACATATAGTATGGGCAAGCAGGGA
GCTAGAACGATTCGCAGTTAATCCTGGCCTGTTAGAAACATCAGAAGGCTGTAGACAAATACTGGGACAG
CTACAACCATCCCTTCAGACAGGATCAGAAGAACTTAGATCATTATATAATACAGTAGCAACCCTCTATT
GTGTGCATCAAAGGATAGAGATAAAAGACACCAAGGAAGCTTTAGACAAGATAGAGGAAGAGCAAAACAA
AAGTAAGACCACCGCACAGCAAGCGGCCGGCCGCTGATCTTCAGACCTGGAGGAGGAGATATGAGGGACA
ATTGGAGAAGTGAATTATATAAATATAAAGTAGTAAAAATTGAACCATTAGGAGTAGCACCCACCAAGGC
AAAGAGAAGAGTGGTGCAGAGAGAAAAAAGAGCAGTGGGAATAGGAGCTTTGTTCCTTGGGTTCTTGGGA
GCAGCAGGAAGCACTATGGGCGCAGCGTCAATGACGCTGACGGTACAGGCCAGACAATTATTGTCTGGTA
TAGTGCAGCAGCAGAACAATTTGCTGAGGGCTATTGAGGCGCAACAGCATCTGTTGCAACTCACAGTCTG
GGGCATCAAGCAGCTCCAGGCAAGAATCCTGGCTGTGGAAAGATACCTAAAGGATCAACAGCTCCTGGGG
ATTTGGGGTTGCTCTGGAAAACTCATTTGCACCACTGCTGTGCCTTGGAATGCTAGTTGGAGTAATAAAT
CTCTGGAACAGATTTGGAATCACACGACCTGGATGGAGTGGGACAGAGAAATTAACAATTACACAAGCTT
AATACACTCCTTAATTGAAGAATCGCAAAACCAGCAAGAAAAGAATGAACAAGAATTATTGGAATTAGAT
AAATGGGCAAGTTTGTGGAATTGGTTTAACATAACAAATTGGCTGTGGTATATAAAATTATTCATAATGA
TAGTAGGAGGCTTGGTAGGTTTAAGAATAGTTTTTGCTGTACTTTCTATAGTGAATAGAGTTAGGCAGGG
ATATTCACCATTATCGTTTCAGACCCACCTCCCAACCCCGAGGGGACCCGACAGGCCCGAAGGAATAGAA
GAAGAAGGTGGAGAGAGAGACAGAGACAGATCCATTCGATTAGTGAACGGATCTCGACGGTATCGCCGAA
TTCACAAATGGCAGTATTCATCCACAATTTTAAAAGAAAAGGGGGGATTGGGGGGTACAGTGCAGGGGAA
AGAATAGTAGACATAATAGCAACAGACATACAAACTAAAGAATTACAAAAACAAATTACAAAAATTCAAA
ATTTTCGGGTTTATTACAGGGACAGCAGAGATCCAGTTTGGACTAGTCGTGAGGCTCCGGTGCCCGTCAG
TGGGCAGAGCGCACATCGCCCACAGTCCCCGAGAAGTTGGGGGGAGGGGTCGGCAATTGAACCGGTGCCT
AGAGAAGGTGGCGCGGGGTAAACTGGGAAAGTGATGTCGTGTACTGGCTCCGCCTTTTTCCCGAGGGTGG
GGGAGAACCGTATATAAGTGCAGTAGTCGCCGTGAACGTTCTTTTTCGCAACGGGTTTGCCGCCAGAACA
CAGGTAAGTGCCGTGTGTGGTTCCCGCGGGCCTGGCCTCTTTACGGGTTATGGCCCTTGCGTGCCTTGAA
TTACTTCCACCTGGCTGCAGTACGTGATTCTTGATCCCGAGCTTCGGGTTGGAAGTGGGTGGGAGAGTTC
GAGGCCTTGCGCTTAAGGAGCCCCTTCGCCTCGTGCTTGAGTTGAGGCCTGGCCTGGGCGCTGGGGCCGC
CGCGTGCGAATCTGGTGGCACCTTCGCGCCTGTCTCGCTGCTTTCGATAAGTCTCTAGCCATTTAAAATT
TTTGATGACCTGCTGCGACGCTTTTTTTCTGGCAAGATAGTCTTGTAAATGCGGGCCAAGATCTGCACAC
TGGTATTTCGGTTTTTGGGGCCGCGGGCGGCGACGGGGCCCGTGCGTCCCAGCGCACATGTTCGGCGAGG
CGGGGCCTGCGAGCGCGGCCACCGAGAATCGGACGGGGGTAGTCTCAAGCTGGCCGGCCTGCTCTGGTGC
CTGGCCTCGCGCCGCCGTGTATCGCCCCGCCCTGGGCGGCAAGGCTGGCCCGGTCGGCACCAGTTGCGTG
AGCGGAAAGATGGCCGCTTCCCGGCCCTGCTGCAGGGAGCTCAAAATGGAGGACGCGGCGCTCGGGAGAG
CGGGCGGGTGAGTCACCCACACAAAGGAAAAGGGCCTTTCCGTCCTCAGCCGTCGCTTCATGTGACTCCA
CGGAGTACCGGGCGCCGTCCAGGCACCTCGATTAGTTCTCGAGCTTTTGGAGTACGTCGTCTTTAGGTTG
GGGGGAGGGGTTTTATGCGATGGAGTTTCCCCACACTGAGTGGGTGGAGACTGAAGTTAGGCCAGCTTGG
CACTTGATGTAATTCTCCTTGGAATTTGCCCTTTTTGAGTTTGGATCTTGGTTCATTCTCAAGCCTCAGA
CAGTGGTTCAAAGTTTTTTTCTTCCATTTCAGGTGTCGTGAAGCGGCCGCCATGGTGAGCAAGGGCGAGG
AGCTGTTCACCGGGGTGGTGCCCATCCTGGTCGAGCTGGACGGCGACGTAAACGGCCACAAGTTCAGCGT
GTCCGGCGAGGGCGAGGGCGATGCCACCTACGGCAAGCTGACCCTGAAGTTCATCTGCACCACCGGCAAG
CTGCCCGTGCCCTGGCCCACCCTCGTGACCACCCTGACCTACGGCGTGCAGTGCTTCAGCCGCTACCCCG
ACCACATGAAGCAGCACGACTTCTTCAAGTCCGCCATGCCCGAAGGCTACGTCCAGGAGCGCACCATCTT
CTTCAAGGACGACGGCAACTACAAGACCCGCGCCGAGGTGAAGTTCGAGGGCGACACCCTGGTGAACCGC
ATCGAGCTGAAGGGCATCGACTTCAAGGAGGACGGCAACATCCTGGGGCACAAGCTGGAGTACAACTACA
ACAGCCACAACGTCTATATCATGGCCGACAAGCAGAAGAACGGCATCAAGGTGAACTTCAAGATCCGCCA
CAACATCGAGGACGGCAGCGTGCAGCTCGCCGACCACTACCAGCAGAACACCCCCATCGGCGACGGCCCC
GTGCTGCTGCCCGACAACCACTACCTGAGCACCCAGTCCGCCCTGAGCAAAGACCCCAACGAGAAGCGCG
ATCACATGGTCCTGCTGGAGTTCGTGACCGCCGCCGGGATCACTCTCGGCATGGACGAGCTGTACAAGTA
AGGATCCTAATCAACCTCTGGATTACAAAATTTGTGAAAGATTGACTGGTATTCTTAACTATGTTGCTCC
TTTTACGCTATGTGGATACGCTGCTTTAATGCCTTTGTATCATGCTATTGCTTCCCGTATGGCTTTCATT
TTCTCCTCCTTGTATAAATCCTGGTTGCTGTCTCTTTATGAGGAGTTGTGGCCCGTTGTCAGGCAACGTG
GCGTGGTGTGCACTGTGTTTGCTGACGCAACCCCCACTGGTTGGGGCATTGCCACCACCTGTCAGCTCCT
TTCCGGGACTTTCGCTTTCCCCCTCCCTATTGCCACGGCGGAACTCATCGCCGCCTGCCTTGCCCGCTGC
TGGACAGGGGCTCGGCTGTTGGGCACTGACAATTCCGTGGTGTTGTCGGGGAAATCATCGTCCTTTCCTT
GGCTGCTCGCCTGTGTTGCCACCTGGATTCTGCGCGGGACGTCCTTCTGCTACGTCCCTTCGGCCCTCAA
TCCAGCGGACCTTCCTTCCCGCGGCCTGCTGCCGGCTCTGCGGCCTCTTCCGCGTCTTCGCCTTCGCCCT
CAGACGAGTCGGATCTCCCTTTGGGCCGCCTCCCCGCCTGAGATCCTTTAAGACCAATGACTTACAAGGC
AGCTGTAGATCTTAGCCACTTTTTAAAAGAAAAGGGGGGACTGGAAGGGCTAATTCACTCCCAACGAAGA
CAAGATCTGCTTTTTGCTTGTACTGGGTCTCTCTGGTTAGACCAGATCTGAGCCTGGGAGCTCTCTGGCT
AACTAGGGAACCCACTGCTTAAGCCTCAATAAAGCTTGCCTTGAGTGCTTCAAGTAGTGTGTGCCCGTCT
GTTGTGTGACTCTGGTAACTAGAGATCCCTCAGACCCTTTTAGTCAGTGTGGAAAATCTCTAGCAGTAGT
AGTTCATGTCATCTTATTATTCAGTATTTATAACTTGCAAAGAAATGAATATCAGAGAGTGAGAGGCCCG
GGTTAATTAAGGAAAGGGCTAGATCATTCTTGAAGACGAAAGGGCCTCGTGATACGCCTATTTTTATAGG
TTAATGTCATGATAATAATGGTTTCTTAGACGTCAGGTGGCACTTTTCGGGGAAATGTGCGCGGAACCCC
TATTTGTTTATTTTTCTAAATACATTCAAATATGTATCCGCTCATGAGACAATAACCCTGATAAATGCTT
CAATAATATTGAAAAAGGAAGAGTATGAGTATTCAACATTTCCGTGTCGCCCTTATTCCCTTTTTTGCGG
CATTTTGCCTTCCTGTTTTTGCTCACCCAGAAACGCTGGTGAAAGTAAAAGATGCTGAAGATCAGTTGGG
TGCACGAGTGGGTTACATCGAACTGGATCTCAACAGCGGTAAGATCCTTGAGAGTTTTCGCCCCGAAGAA
CGTTTTCCAATGATGAGCACTTTTAAAGTTCTGCTATGTGGCGCGGTATTATCCCGTGTTGACGCCGGGC
AAGAGCAACTCGGTCGCCGCATACACTATTCTCAGAATGACTTGGTTGAGTACTCACCAGTCACAGAAAA
GCATCTTACGGATGGCATGACAGTAAGAGAATTATGCAGTGCTGCCATAACCATGAGTGATAACACTGCG
GCCAACTTACTTCTGACAACGATCGGAGGACCGAAGGAGCTAACCGCTTTTTTGCACAACATGGGGGATC
ATGTAACTCGCCTTGATCGTTGGGAACCGGAGCTGAATGAAGCCATACCAAACGACGAGCGTGACACCAC
GATGCCTGTAGCAATGGCAACAACGTTGCGCAAACTATTAACTGGCGAACTACTTACTCTAGCTTCCCGG
CAACAATTAATAGACTGGATGGAGGCGGATAAAGTTGCAGGACCACTTCTGCGCTCGGCCCTTCCGGCTG
GCTGGTTTATTGCTGATAAATCTGGAGCCGGTGAGCGTGGGTCTCGCGGTATCATTGCAGCACTGGGGCC
AGATGGTAAGCCCTCCCGTATCGTAGTTATCTACACGACGGGGAGTCAGGCAACTATGGATGAACGAAAT
AGACAGATCGCTGAGATAGGTGCCTCACTGATTAAGCATTGGTAACTGTCAGACCAAGTTTACTCATATA
TACTTTAGATTGATTTAAAACTTCATTTTTAATTTAAAAGGATCTAGGTGAAGATCCTTTTTGATAATCT
CATGACCAAAATCCCTTAACGTGAGTTTTCGTTCCACTGAGCGTCAGACCCCGTAGAAAAGATCAAAGGA
TCTTCTTGAGATCCTTTTTTTCTGCGCGTAATCTGCTGCTTGCAAACAAAAAAACCACCGCTACCAGCGG
TGGTTTGTTTGCCGGATCAAGAGCTACCAACTCTTTTTCCGAAGGTAACTGGCTTCAGCAGAGCGCAGAT
ACCAAATACTGTTCTTCTAGTGTAGCCGTAGTTAGGCCACCACTTCAAGAACTCTGTAGCACCGCCTACA
TACCTCGCTCTGCTAATCCTGTTACCAGTGGCTGCTGCCAGTGGCGATAAGTCGTGTCTTACCGGGTTGG
ACTCAAGACGATAGTTACCGGATAAGGCGCAGCGGTCGGGCTGAACGGGGGGTTCGTGCACACAGCCCAG
CTTGGAGCGAACGACCTACACCGAACTGAGATACCTACAGCGTGAGCTATGAGAAAGCGCCACGCTTCCC
GAAGGGAGAAAGGCGGACAGGTATCCGGTAAGCGGCAGGGTCGGAACAGGAGAGCGCACGAGGGAGCTTC
CAGGGGGAAACGCCTGGTATCTTTATAGTCCTGTCGGGTTTCGCCACCTCTGACTTGAGCGTCGATTTTT
GTGATGCTCGTCAGGGGGGCGGAGCCTATGGAAAAACGCCAGCAACGCGGCCTTTTTACGGTTCCTGGCC
TTTTGCTGGCCTTTTGCTCACATGTTCTTTCCTGCGTTATCCCCTGATTCTGTGGATAACCGTATTACCG
CCTTTGAGTGAGCTGATACCGCTCGCCGCAGCCGAACGACCGAGCGCAGCGAGTCAGTGAGCGAGGAAGC
GGAAGAGCGCCCAATACGCAAACCGCCTCTCCCCGCGCGTTGGCCGATTCATTAATGCAGCAAGCTCATG
GCTGACTAATTTTTTTTATTTATGCAGAGGCCGAGGCCGCCTCGGCCTCTGAGCTATTCCAGAAGTAGTG
AGGAGGCTTTTTTGGAGGCCTAGGCTTTTGCAAAAAGCTCCCCGTGGCACGACAGGTTTCCCGACTGGAA
AGCGGGCAGTGAGCGCAACGCAATTAATGTGAGTTAGCTCACTCATTAGGCACCCCAGGCTTTACACTTT
ATGCTTCCGGCTCGTATGTTGTGTGGAATTGTGAGCGGATAACAATTTCACACAGGAAACAGCTATGACA
TGATTACGAATTTCACAAATAAAGCATTTTTTTCACTGCATTCTAGTTGTGGTTTGTCCAAACTCATCAA
TGTATCTTATCATGTCTGGATCAACTGGATAACTCAAGCTAACCAAAATCATCCCAAACTTCCCACCCCA
TACCCTATTACCACTGCCAATTACCTGTGGTTTCATTTACTCTAAACCTGTGATTCCTCTGAATTATTTT
CATTTTAAAGAAATTGTATTTGTTAAATATGTACTACAAACTTAGTAGT
