>Addgene plasmid #126686 | pHAGE-EF1aL-eGFP-W | depositor partial sequence | sequence record 242492 | eGFP
ATGGTGAGCAAGGGCGAGGAGCTGTTCACCGGGGTGGTGCCCATCCTGGTCGAGCTGGACGGCGACGTAA
ACGGCCACAAGTTCAGCGTGTCCGGCGAGGGCGAGGGCGATGCCACCTACGGCAAGCTGACCCTGAAGTT
CATCTGCACCACCGGCAAGCTGCCCGTGCCCTGGCCCACCCTCGTGACCACCCTGACCTACGGCGTGCAG
TGCTTCAGCCGCTACCCCGACCACATGAAGCAGCACGACTTCTTCAAGTCCGCCATGCCCGAAGGCTACG
TCCAGGAGCGCACCATCTTCTTCAAGGACGACGGCAACTACAAGACCCGCGCCGAGGTGAAGTTCGAGGG
CGACACCCTGGTGAACCGCATCGAGCTGAAGGGCATCGACTTCAAGGAGGACGGCAACATCCTGGGGCAC
AAGCTGGAGTACAACTACAACAGCCACAACGTCTATATCATGGCCGACAAGCAGAAGAACGGCATCAAGG
TGAACTTCAAGATCCGCCACAACATCGAGGACGGCAGCGTGCAGCTCGCCGACCACTACCAGCAGAACAC
CCCCATCGGCGACGGCCCCGTGCTGCTGCCCGACAACCACTACCTGAGCACCCAGTCCGCCCTGAGCAAA
GACCCCAACGAGAAGCGCGATCACATGGTCCTGCTGGAGTTCGTGACCGCCGCCGGGATCACTCTCGGCA
TGGACGAGCTGTACAAGTAA
